Addgene plasmid #213360: OPRL1-DuET
Purpose: The DuET construct encodes the named human GPCR engineered with a cleaved hemagglutinin signal peptide, a 5' FLAG and a 3' 1D4 epitope tag optimized for expression in mammalian cells and proteomics studies.
Depositing lab: Thomas Sakmar. Depositing organization: Rockefeller University. Publication: Multiplexed selectivity screening of anti-GPCR antibodies. Dahl L, Kotliar IB, Bendes A, Dodig-Crnkovic T, Fromm S, Elofsson A, Uhlen M, Sakmar TP, Schwenk JM. Sci Adv. 2023 May 3;9(18):eadf9297. doi: 10.1126/sciadv.adf9297. Epub 2023 May 3. PubMed 37134173.
Backbone
  Vector backbone: pcDNA 3.1 (+)
  Vector type: Mammalian Expression
Growth in bacteria
  Bacterial resistance: Ampicillin, 100 μg/mL
  Growth temperature: 37°C
  Growth strain: DH5alpha
  Copy number: High Copy
Gene/Insert
  Gene/Insert name: OPRL1 (alt names: Opioid related nociceptin receptor 1; KOR-3, NOCIR, NOPr, OOR, ORL1)
  Species: H. sapiens (human)
  Entrez Gene: OPRL1 (a.k.a. KOR-3, KOR3, NOCIR, NOP, NOPr, OOR, OPRL, ORL1, PNOCR)
  Promoter: CMV, T7
  Tag / fusion protein: FLAG (N terminal on insert); 1D4 (C terminal on insert)
  Cloning method: Gibson Cloning
Terms and licenses: Academic/Nonprofit Terms; Industry Terms: Not Available to Industry
Depositor comments: Class: A, Family: Opioid. Ensembl ID: ENSG00000125510, Uniprot ID: P41146
How to cite: OPRL1-DuET was a gift from Thomas Sakmar (Addgene plasmid # 213360 ; http://n2t.net/addgene:213360 ; RRID:Addgene_213360)
