[The description below was written by a language model from this plasmid's Addgene catalogue record and pLannotate feature annotations shown in this document.]
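Description:
OPRL1-DuET is a mammalian expression plasmid built on the pcDNA 3.1 (+) backbone that encodes the human nociceptin/orphanin FQ receptor OPRL1, a class A G protein-coupled receptor of the opioid family. It is maintained in E. coli as a high-copy plasmid through a ColE1/pUC-type origin and selected with ampicillin via the β-lactamase gene. An f1 origin is also present. For selection in mammalian cells, the backbone carries a neomycin phosphotransferase cassette driven by the SV40 enhancer/early promoter and terminated by the SV40 polyadenylation signal. The short annotated fragments (HIV-1 LTR, ble, lacI, bom, a second SV40 promoter piece) appear to be partial sequence matches within the backbone rather than functional elements.

The receptor open reading frame, inserted by Gibson cloning, sits downstream of the CMV immediate-early enhancer and promoter and is followed by the bovine growth hormone polyadenylation signal. A T7 promoter lies between the CMV promoter and the insert and could support in vitro transcription. According to the record, the DuET design places a cleavable hemagglutinin signal peptide and a FLAG epitope at the N terminus and a 1D4 epitope at the C terminus of the receptor. The feature table detects a FLAG-like segment just upstream of the OPRL1 coding region, but it does not separately annotate the signal peptide or the 1D4 tag. The two tags give independent handles for capturing and detecting the full-length receptor. The construct is intended for expression in mammalian cells and proteomics studies, and the associated work concerns multiplexed selectivity screening of anti-GPCR antibodies.
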