Features (pLannotate 1.2.2; 21 found; start..end, strand, type, name):
    668..772     -  promoter       AmpR promoter: bla
    831..883     -  misc_feature   bom (fragment): basis of mobility region from pBR322
   1038..1417    +  enhancer       CMV enhancer: human cytomegalovirus immediate early enhancer
   1418..1621    +  promoter       CMV promoter: human cytomegalovirus (CMV) immediate early promoter
   1617..1650    +  LTR            5' LTR (truncated) (fragment): truncated 5' long terminal repeat (LTR) from HIV-1
   1666..1684    +  promoter       T7 promoter: promoter for bacteriophage T7 RNA polymerase
   1777..1797    +  CDS            3xFLAG (fragment): three tandem FLAG® epitope tags
   1810..2919    +  CDS            OPRL1: OPRX_HUMAN - Also known as OOR, ORL1. Experimental evidence at protein level: Swiss-Prot protein existence level 1. G-protein coupled opioid receptor that functions as receptor for the endogenous neuropeptide nociceptin. Ligand binding causes a conformation change that triggers signaling via guanine nucleotide- binding proteins (G proteins) and modulates the activity of down-stream effectors. Signaling via G proteins mediates inhibition of adenylate cyclase activity and calcium channel activity. Arrestins modulate signaling via G proteins and mediate the activation of alternative signaling pat
   3050..3274    +  polyA_signal   bGH poly(A) signal: bovine growth hormone polyadenylation signal
   3278..3299    +  promoter       SV40 promoter (fragment): SV40 enhancer and early promoter
   3320..3748    +  rep_origin     f1 ori (sequence partly withheld): f1 bacteriophage origin of replication; arrow indicates direction of (+) strand synthesis
   3762..4091    +  promoter       SV40 promoter: SV40 enhancer and early promoter
   4158..4949    +  CDS            neo: KKA2_KLEPN - Also known as kan, nptII. Experimental evidence at protein level: Swiss-Prot protein existence level 1. Resistance to kanamycin, neomycin, paromomycin, ribostamycin, butirosin and gentamicin B. From Klebsiella pneumoniae.
   4973..5131    +  CDS            ble (fragment): BLE_KLEPN - Experimental evidence at protein level: Swiss-Prot protein existence level 1. Binding protein with a strong affinity to the bleomycin family of antibiotics. Binds to CL990; an antimitotic-antibiotic compound. From Klebsiella pneumoniae.
   5126..5247    +  polyA_signal   SV40 poly(A) signal: SV40 polyadenylation signal
   5320..5336    -  protein_bind   lac operator: The lac repressor binds to the lac operator to inhibit transcription in E. coli. This inhibition can be relieved by adding lactose or isopropyl-β-D-thiogalactopyranoside (IPTG). lac repressor encoded by lacI
   5344..5374    -  promoter       lac promoter: promoter for the E. coli lac operon
   5389..5410    -  protein_bind   CAP binding site: CAP binding activates transcription in the presence of cAMP. E. coli catabolite activator protein
   5423..5515    -  CDS            lacI (fragment): lac repressor; lacI; The lac repressor binds to the lac operator to inhibit transcription in E. coli. This inhibition can be relieved by adding lactose or isopropyl-β-D-thiogalactopyranoside (IPTG).
   5698..6286    -  rep_origin     ori: high-copy-number ColE1/pMB1/pBR322/pUC origin of replication
   6457..667     -  CDS            AmpR (across the origin): β-lactamase; bla; confers resistance to ampicillin, carbenicillin, and related antibiotics
>Addgene plasmid #213360 | OPRL1-DuET | addgene full sequence | sequence record 430882 | Addgene NGS Result
GGGCCGAGCGCAGAAGTGGTCCTGCAACTTTATCCGCCTCCATCCAGTCTATTAATTGTTGCCGGGAAGC
TAGAGTAAGTAGTTCGCCAGTTAATAGTTTGCGCAACGTTGTTGCCATTGCTACAGGCATCGTGGTGTCA
CGCTCGTCGTTTGGTATGGCTTCATTCAGCTCCGGTTCCCAACGATCAAGGCGAGTTACATGATCCCCCA
TGTTGTGCAAAAAAGCGGTTAGCTCCTTCGGTCCTCCGATCGTTGTCAGAAGTAAGTTGGCCGCAGTGTT
ATCACTCATGGTTATGGCAGCACTGCATAATTCTCTTACTGTCATGCCATCCGTAAGATGCTTTTCTGTG
ACTGGTGAGTACTCAACCAAGTCATTCTGAGAATAGTGTATGCGGCGACCGAGTTGCTCTTGCCCGGCGT
CAATACGGGATAATACCGCGCCACATAGCAGAACTTTAAAAGTGCTCATCATTGGAAAACGTTCTTCGGG
GCGAAAACTCTCAAGGATCTTACCGCTGTTGAGATCCAGTTCGATGTAACCCACTCGTGCACCCAACTGA
TCTTCAGCATCTTTTACTTTCACCAGCGTTTCTGGGTGAGCAAAAACAGGAAGGCAAAATGCCGCAAAAA
AGGGAATAAGGGCGACACGGAAATGTTGAATACTCATACTCTTCCTTTTTCAATATTATTGAAGCATTTA
TCAGGGTTATTGTCTCATGAGCGGATACATATTTGAATGTATTTAGAAAAATAAACAAATAGGGGTTCCG
CGCACATTTCCCCGAAAAGTGCCACCTGACGTCGACGGATCGGGAGATCTCCCGATCCCCTATGGTGCAC
TCTCAGTACAATCTGCTCTGATGCCGCATAGTTAAGCCAGTATCTGCTCCCTGCTTGTGTGTTGGAGGTC
GCTGAGTAGTGCGCGAGCAAAATTTAAGCTACAACAAGGCAAGGCTTGACCGACATTTGCATGAAGAATC
TGCTTAGGGTTAGGCGTTTTGCGCTGCTTCGCGATGTACGGGCCAGATATACGCGTTGACATTGATTATT
GACTAGTTATTAATAGTAATCAATTACGGGGTCATTAGTTCATAGCCCATATATGGAGTTCCGCGTTACA
TAACTTACGGTAAATGGCCCGCCTGGCTGACCGCCCAACGACCCCCGCCCATTGACGTCAATAATGACGT
ATGTTCCCATAGTAACGCCAATAGGGACTTTCCATTGACGTCAATGGGTGGAGTATTTACGGTAAACTGC
CCACTTGGCAGTACATCAAGTGTATCATATGCCAAGTACGCCCCCTATTGACGTCAATGACGGTAAATGG
CCCGCCTGGCATTATGCCCAGTACATGACCTTATGGGACTTTCCTACTTGGCAGTACATCTACGTATTAG
TCATCGCTATTACCATGGTGATGCGGTTTTGGCAGTACATCAATGGGCGTGGATAGCGGTTTGACTCACG
GGGATTTCCAAGTCTCCACCCCATTGACGTCAATGGGAGTTTGTTTTGGCACCAAAATCAACGGGACTTT
CCAAAATGTCGTAACAACTCCGCCCCATTGACGCAAATGGGCGGTAGGCGTGTACGGTGGGAGGTCTATA
TAAGCAGAGCTCTCTGGCTAACTAGAGAACCCACTGCTTACTGGCTTATCGAAATTAATACGACTCACTA
TAGGGAGACCCAAGCTGGCTAGCGTTTAAACTTAAGCTTAGCGCCACCATGAAGACGATCATCGCCCTGA
GCTACATCTTCTGCCTGGTATTCGCCGACTACAAGGACGATGATGACGCCAGCATCGATATGGAGCCCCT
GTTTCCGGCCCCCTTTTGGGAAGTCATCTATGGCTCACATCTGCAGGGGAACCTGAGTCTGCTGTCCCCC
AACCATTCACTGCTTCCTCCCCATCTGTTGCTGAACGCTTCTCATGGAGCATTCCTGCCTCTCGGATTGA
AGGTAACTATCGTCGGCTTGTATCTCGCCGTCTGCGTGGGCGGCCTCCTGGGTAACTGTCTGGTTATGTA
CGTTATTCTCCGGCACACTAAAATGAAGACAGCAACAAACATTTACATCTTTAATCTGGCACTGGCTGAT
ACACTGGTATTGTTGACGCTGCCTTTCCAGGGGACCGATATTCTCCTGGGATTCTGGCCTTTCGGGAACG
CCCTGTGTAAGACTGTAATAGCAATAGATTATTACAACATGTTTACTAGCACATTCACGCTGACAGCCAT
GAGTGTGGATAGATACGTGGCTATCTGCCACCCCATTCGAGCACTGGACGTGCGCACCTCCTCAAAAGCC
CAAGCAGTCAATGTGGCCATCTGGGCACTGGCCAGTGTGGTTGGTGTGCCCGTAGCGATAATGGGCAGCG
CCCAAGTGGAGGACGAAGAGATCGAATGCCTCGTGGAGATTCCAACTCCACAGGACTATTGGGGCCCTGT
CTTTGCCATCTGTATCTTTTTGTTCTCTTTCATCGTGCCAGTACTCGTCATCTCAGTATGTTACAGCCTG
ATGATTCGCAGGCTCCGAGGCGTTAGACTGCTGAGTGGAAGCAGGGAGAAGGACCGCAACCTCCGACGCA
TCACGAGGCTGGTCCTCGTGGTTGTGGCGGTGTTCGTGGGCTGTTGGACCCCCGTGCAGGTCTTCGTTCT
CGCCCAGGGACTTGGGGTGCAGCCGTCAAGCGAGACAGCAGTGGCTATACTGCGCTTTTGCACCGCACTG
GGGTACGTCAACAGCTGCCTGAACCCAATTCTTTACGCTTTTCTCGATGAGAATTTCAAGGCCTGCTTCC
GGAAATTCTGTTGTGCTTCAGCCCTGCGACGGGATGTACAAGTCTCAGACAGAGTGAGGTCAATTGCCAA
GGACGTGGCATTGGCTTGTAAGACCAGTGAGACAGTACCCCGGCCAGCCATCGATACCGGTGGACGCACC
GGTGAATTCGATGAGGCCAGCACCACCGTGTCTAAGACCGAGACTTCTCAGGTGGCCCCTGCCTAACTCG
AGTCTAGAGGGCCCGTTTAAACCCGCTGATCAGCCTCGACTGTGCCTTCTAGTTGCCAGCCATCTGTTGT
TTGCCCCTCCCCCGTGCCTTCCTTGACCCTGGAAGGTGCCACTCCCACTGTCCTTTCCTAATAAAATGAG
GAAATTGCATCGCATTGTCTGAGTAGGTGTCATTCTATTCTGGGGGGTGGGGTGGGGCAGGACAGCAAGG
GGGAGGATTGGGAAGACAATAGCAGGCATGCTGGGGATGCGGTGGGCTCTATGGCTTCTGAGGCGGAAAG
AACCAGCTGGGGCTCTAGGGGGTATCCCC
[124 nt withheld, positions 3320-3443]
C
[91 nt withheld, positions 3445-3535]
A
[49 nt withheld, positions 3537-3585]
CCTTTGACGTTGGAGTCCACGTTCTTT
[37 nt withheld, positions 3613-3649]
ACCCTATCTCGGTCTATTCTTTTGATTTATAAGGGATTTTGCCGATTTCGGCCTATTGGTTAAAAAATGA
GCTGATTTAACAAAAATTTAACGCGAATTAATTCTGTGGAATGTGTGTCAGTTAGGGTGTGGAAAGTCCC
CAGGCTCCCCAGCAGGCAGAAGTATGCAAAGCATGCATCTCAATTAGTCAGCAACCAGGTGTGGAAAGTC
CCCAGGCTCCCCAGCAGGCAGAAGTATGCAAAGCATGCATCTCAATTAGTCAGCAACCATAGTCCCGCCC
CTAACTCCGCCCATCCCGCCCCTAACTCCGCCCAGTTCCGCCCATTCTCCGCCCCATGGCTGACTAATTT
TTTTTATTTATGCAGAGGCCGAGGCCGCCTCTGCCTCTGAGCTATTCCAGAAGTAGTGAGGAGGCTTTTT
TGGAGGCCTAGGCTTTTGCAAAAAGCTCCCGGGAGCTTGTATATCCATTTTCGGATCTGATCAAGAGACA
GGATGAGGATCGTTTCGCATGATTGAACAAGATGGATTGCACGCAGGTTCTCCGGCCGCTTGGGTGGAGA
GGCTATTCGGCTATGACTGGGCACAACAGACAATCGGCTGCTCTGATGCCGCCGTGTTCCGGCTGTCAGC
GCAGGGGCGCCCGGTTCTTTTTGTCAAGACCGACCTGTCCGGTGCCCTGAATGAACTGCAGGACGAGGCA
GCGCGGCTATCGTGGCTGGCCACGACGGGCGTTCCTTGCGCAGCTGTGCTCGACGTTGTCACTGAAGCGG
GAAGGGACTGGCTGCTATTGGGCGAAGTGCCGGGGCAGGATCTCCTGTCATCTCACCTTGCTCCTGCCGA
GAAAGTATCCATCATGGCTGATGCAATGCGGCGGCTGCATACGCTTGATCCGGCTACCTGCCCATTCGAC
CACCAAGCGAAACATCGCATCGAGCGAGCACGTACTCGGATGGAAGCCGGTCTTGTCGATCAGGATGATC
TGGACGAAGAGCATCAGGGGCTCGCGCCAGCCGAACTGTTCGCCAGGCTCAAGGCGCGCATGCCCGACGG
CGAGGATCTCGTCGTGACCCATGGCGATGCCTGCTTGCCGAATATCATGGTGGAAAATGGCCGCTTTTCT
GGATTCATCGACTGTGGCCGGCTGGGTGTGGCGGACCGCTATCAGGACATAGCGTTGGCTACCCGTGATA
TTGCTGAAGAGCTTGGCGGCGAATGGGCTGACCGCTTCCTCGTGCTTTACGGTATCGCCGCTCCCGATTC
GCAGCGCATCGCCTTCTATCGCCTTCTTGACGAGTTCTTCTGAGCGGGACTCTGGGGTTCGAAATGACCG
ACCAAGCGACGCCCAACCTGCCATCACGAGATTTCGATTCCACCGCCGCCTTCTATGAAAGGTTGGGCTT
CGGAATCGTTTTCCGGGACGCCGGCTGGATGATCCTCCAGCGCGGGGATCTCATGCTGGAGTTCTTCGCC
CACCCCAACTTGTTTATTGCAGCTTATAATGGTTACAAATAAAGCAATAGCATCACAAATTTCACAAATA
AAGCATTTTTTTCACTGCATTCTAGTTGTGGTTTGTCCAAACTCATCAATGTATCTTATCATGTCTGTAT
ACCGTCGACCTCTAGCTAGAGCTTGGCGTAATCATGGTCATAGCTGTTTCCTGTGTGAAATTGTTATCCG
CTCACAATTCCACACAACATACGAGCCGGAAGCATAAAGTGTAAAGCCTGGGGTGCCTAATGAGTGAGCT
AACTCACATTAATTGCGTTGCGCTCACTGCCCGCTTTCCAGTCGGGAAACCTGTCGTGCCAGCTGCATTA
ATGAATCGGCCAACGCGCGGGGAGAGGCGGTTTGCGTATTGGGCGCTCTTCCGCTTCCTCGCTCACTGAC
TCGCTGCGCTCGGTCGTTCGGCTGCGGCGAGCGGTATCAGCTCACTCAAAGGCGGTAATACGGTTATCCA
CAGAATCAGGGGATAACGCAGGAAAGAACATGTGAGCAAAAGGCCAGCAAAAGGCCAGGAACCGTAAAAA
GGCCGCGTTGCTGGCGTTTTTCCATAGGCTCCGCCCCCCTGACGAGCATCACAAAAATCGACGCTCAAGT
CAGAGGTGGCGAAACCCGACAGGACTATAAAGATACCAGGCGTTTCCCCCTGGAAGCTCCCTCGTGCGCT
CTCCTGTTCCGACCCTGCCGCTTACCGGATACCTGTCCGCCTTTCTCCCTTCGGGAAGCGTGGCGCTTTC
TCATAGCTCACGCTGTAGGTATCTCAGTTCGGTGTAGGTCGTTCGCTCCAAGCTGGGCTGTGTGCACGAA
CCCCCCGTTCAGCCCGACCGCTGCGCCTTATCCGGTAACTATCGTCTTGAGTCCAACCCGGTAAGACACG
ACTTATCGCCACTGGCAGCAGCCACTGGTAACAGGATTAGCAGAGCGAGGTATGTAGGCGGTGCTACAGA
GTTCTTGAAGTGGTGGCCTAACTACGGCTACACTAGAAGAACGGTATTTGGTATCTGCGCTCTGCTGAAG
CCAGTTACCTTCGGAAAAAGAGTTGGTAGCTCTTGATCCGGCAAACAAACCACCGCTGGTAGCGGTGGTT
TTTTTGTTTGCAAGCAGCAGATTACGCGCAGAAAAAAAGGATCTCAAGAAGATCCTTTGATCTTTTCTAC
GGGGTCTGACGCTCAGTGGAACGAAAACTCACGTTAAGGGATTTTGGTCATGAGATTATCAAAAAGGATC
TTCACCTAGATCCTTTTAAATTAAAAATGAAGTTTTAAATCAATCTAAAGTATATATGAGTAAACTTGGT
CTGACAGTTACCAATGCTTAATCAGTGAGGCACCTATCTCAGCGATCTGTCTATTTCGTTCATCCATAGT
TGCCTGACTCCCCGTCGTGTAGATAACTACGATACGGGAGGGCTTACCATCTGGCCCCAGTGCTGCAATG
ATACCGCGAGACCCACGCTCACCGGCTCCAGATTTATCAGCAATAAACCAGCCAGCCGGAA
